Addgene plasmid #84544: pT2U2-YFP
Purpose: Hybrid reporter construct with 4 transcription factor binding sites (2 TetO, 2 UAS) driving EYFP
Depositing lab: Joshua Leonard. Depositing organization: Northwestern University. Publication: Multiplexing Engineered Receptors for Multiparametric Evaluation of Environmental Ligands. Hartfield RM, Schwarz KA, Muldoon JJ, Bagheri N, Leonard JN. ACS Synth Biol. 2017 Nov 17;6(11):2042-2055. doi: 10.1021/acssynbio.6b00279. Epub 2017 Aug 23. PubMed 28771312.
Backbone
  Vector backbone: pBI
  Backbone manufacturer: Clontech
  Backbone size w/o insert (bp): 3722
  Total vector size (bp): 4673
  Vector type: Mammalian Expression
Growth in bacteria
  Bacterial resistance: Ampicillin, 100 μg/mL
  Growth temperature: 37°C
  Growth strain: NEB Stable
  Copy number: High Copy
Gene/Insert
  Gene/Insert name: T2U2-EYFP
  Species: Synthetic
  Insert size (bp): 951
  Promoter: CMV-min
  Cloning method: Restriction Enzyme; 5′ cloning site AgeI (not destroyed); 3′ cloning site HindIII (not destroyed)
  Sequencing primers: 5′ gcaatagcatcacaaatttc; 3′ cccataatttttggcagagg
Terms and licenses: Academic/Nonprofit Terms; Industry Terms: Not Available to Industry
How to cite: pT2U2-YFP was a gift from Joshua Leonard (Addgene plasmid # 84544 ; http://n2t.net/addgene:84544 ; RRID:Addgene_84544)
