[The description below was written by a language model from this plasmid's Addgene catalogue record and pLannotate feature annotations shown in this document.]
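Description:
pT2U2-YFP is a mammalian expression reporter plasmid built on the Clontech pBI backbone, a bidirectional Tet-responsive vector. It is maintained in E. coli as a high-copy plasmid through a ColE1/pUC-type origin and is selected with ampicillin via the β-lactamase gene and its native promoter. The catalogue lists a total size of 4673 bp, while the deposited full sequence used for annotation is 4662 nt, a small discrepancy the record does not explain. No mammalian selection marker is recorded.

The synthetic insert, T2U2-EYFP (about 950 bp, cloned between AgeI and HindIII), places a hybrid promoter upstream of a mammalian codon-optimized EYFP coding sequence. According to the catalogue entry, this promoter combines four transcription factor binding sites, two TetO operators and two Gal4-type UAS sites, with a minimal CMV promoter. The minimal promoter should give little expression on its own and should respond when factors that recognise these sites, such as tTA-like or Gal4-based activators, are present. The automated annotation detects one tet operator and fragments of the Tet-responsive promoter flanking the regulatory region, but it does not call the UAS sites. EYFP lies on the reverse strand, reading away from this region toward an SV40 polyadenylation signal. On the opposite side, the rabbit β-globin intron, a short globin coding remnant and the β-globin poly(A) signal are left over from the second arm of the pBI backbone, with no annotated transgene there. Short hits to lacI, str and large T antigen appear to be backbone fragments.

The construct serves as a fluorescent readout for synthetic biology work in mammalian cells. The associated publication title indicates that it was used for multiplexing engineered receptors, so that YFP reports the combined activity of two distinct transcription factor inputs.
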