Features (pLannotate 1.2.2; 16 found; start..end, strand, type, name):
     61..97      -  promoter       tight TRE promoter (fragment): Tet-responsive promoter PTight, consisting of seven tet operator sequences followed by the minimal CMV promoter
    139..157     +  protein_bind   tet operator: tetO; bacterial operator O2 for the tetR and tetA genes tetracycline repressor TetR
    157..178     +  promoter       tight TRE promoter (fragment): Tet-responsive promoter PTight, consisting of seven tet operator sequences followed by the minimal CMV promoter
    183..755     +  intron         β-globin intron: intron from rabbit β-globin gene
    759..881     +  CDS            HBB: HBB_COLGU - Experimental evidence at transcript level: Swiss-Prot protein existence level 2. Involved in oxygen transport from the lung to the various peripheral tissues. From Colobus guereza (Mantled guereza) (Eastern black-and-white colobus monkey).
    956..1011    +  polyA_signal   β-globin poly(A) signal: rabbit β-globin polyadenylation signal (Gil and Proudfoot, 1987)
   1337..1390    -  CDS            lacI (fragment): lac repressor; lacI; The lac repressor binds to the lac operator to inhibit transcription in E. coli. This inhibition can be relieved by adding lactose or isopropyl-β-D-thiogalactopyranoside (IPTG).
   1573..2161    -  rep_origin     ori: high-copy-number ColE1/pMB1/pBR322/pUC origin of replication
   2332..3192    -  CDS            AmpR: β-lactamase; bla; confers resistance to ampicillin, carbenicillin, and related antibiotics
   3193..3297    -  promoter       AmpR promoter: bla
   3433..3531    +  CDS            str (fragment): STR_KLEPN - Protein inferred from homology: Swiss-Prot protein existence level 3. The aminoglycoside phosphotransferases achieve inactivation of their antibiotic substrates by phosphorylation. From Klebsiella pneumoniae.
   3534..3605    +  CDS            str (fragment): STR_KLEPN - Protein inferred from homology: Swiss-Prot protein existence level 3. The aminoglycoside phosphotransferases achieve inactivation of their antibiotic substrates by phosphorylation. From Klebsiella pneumoniae.
   3622..3705    +  CDS            large T antigen (fragment): large T antigen from SV40 (simian virus 40)
   3728..3862    +  polyA_signal   SV40 poly(A) signal: SV40 polyadenylation signal
   3876..3898    -  misc_feature   MCS (fragment): pBluescript multiple cloning site
   3899..4618    -  CDS            EYFP: enhanced YFP mammalian codon-optimized
>Addgene plasmid #84544 | pT2U2-YFP | depositor full sequence | sequence record 169173 | pT2U2-YFP sequence 4662 bps
CAGGCTGGATCGGTCCCGGTGTCTTCTATGGAGGTCAAAACAGCGTGGATGGCGTCTCCAGGCGATCTGA
CGGTTCACTAAACGAGCTCTGCTTATAGGGTACCCGGAGTACTGTCCTCCGCGGAGTACTGTCCTCCGTC
CCTATCAGTGATAGAGATCCCTATCAGTGATAGAGAACCGGTGTGAGTTTGGGGACCCTTGATTGTTCTT
TCTTTTTCGCTATTGAAAAATTCATGTTATATGGAGGGGGCAAAGTTTTCAGGGTGTTGTTTAGAATGGG
AAGATGTCCCTTGTATCACCATGGACCCTCATGATAATTTTGTTTCTTTCACTTTCTACTCTGTTGACAA
CCATTGTCTCCTCTTATTTTCTTTTCATTTTCTGTAACTTTTTTCGTTAAACTTTAGCTTGCATTTGTAA
CGAATTTTTAAATTCACTTTCGTTTATTTGTCAGATTGTAAGTACTTTCTCTAATCACTTTTTTTTCAAG
GCAATCAGGGTAATTATATTGTACTTCAGCACAGTTTTAGAGAACAATTGTTATAATTAAATGATAAGGT
AGAATATTTCTGCATATAAATTCTGGCTGGCGTGGAAATATTCTTATTGGTAGAAACAACTACATCCTGG
TAATCATCCTGCCTTTCTCTTTATGGTTACAATGATATACACTGTTTGAGATGAGGATAAAATACTCTGA
GTCCAAACCGGGCCCCTCTGCTAACCATGTTCATGCCTTCTTCTTTTTCCTACAGCTCCTGGGCAACGTG
CTGGTTGTTGTGCTGTCTCATCATTTTGGCAAAGAATTCACTCCTCAGGTGCAGGCTGCCTATCAGAAGG
TGGTGGCTGGTGTGGCCAATGCCCTGGCTCACAAATACCACTGAGATCGATCTTTTTCCCTCTGCCAAAA
ATTATGGGGACATCATGAAGCCCCTTGAGCATCTGACTTCTGGGTAATAAAGGAAATTTATTTTCATTGC
AATAGTGTGTGGGAATTTTTTGTGTCTCTCACTCGGAAGGACATATGGGAGGGCAAATCATTTAAAACAT
CAGAATGAGTATTTGGTTTAGAGTTTGGCAACATATGCCATATGCTGGCTGCCATGAACAAAGGTGGCTA
TAAAGAGGTCATCAGTATATGAAACAGCCCCCTGCTGTCCATTCCTTATTCCATAGAAAAGCCTTGACTT
GAGGTTAGATTTTTTTTATATTTTGTTTTGTGTTATTTTTTTCTTTAACATCCCTAAAATTTTCCTTACA
TGTTTTACTAGCCAGATTTTTCCTCCTCTCCTGACTACTCCCAGTCATAGCTGTCCCTCTTCTCTTATGA
ACTCGACTGCATTAATGAATCGGCCAACGCGCGGGGAGAGGCGGTTTGCGTATTGGGCGCTCTTCCGCTT
CCTCGCTCACTGACTCGCTGCGCTCGGTCGTTCGGCTGCGGCGAGCGGTATCAGCTCACTCAAAGGCGGT
AATACGGTTATCCACAGAATCAGGGGATAACGCAGGAAAGAACATGTGAGCAAAAGGCCAGCAAAAGGCC
AGGAACCGTAAAAAGGCCGCGTTGCTGGCGTTTTTCCATAGGCTCCGCCCCCCTGACGAGCATCACAAAA
ATCGACGCTCAAGTCAGAGGTGGCGAAACCCGACAGGACTATAAAGATACCAGGCGTTTCCCCCTGGAAG
CTCCCTCGTGCGCTCTCCTGTTCCGACCCTGCCGCTTACCGGATACCTGTCCGCCTTTCTCCCTTCGGGA
AGCGTGGCGCTTTCTCAATGCTCACGCTGTAGGTATCTCAGTTCGGTGTAGGTCGTTCGCTCCAAGCTGG
GCTGTGTGCACGAACCCCCCGTTCAGCCCGACCGCTGCGCCTTATCCGGTAACTATCGTCTTGAGTCCAA
CCCGGTAAGACACGACTTATCGCCACTGGCAGCAGCCACTGGTAACAGGATTAGCAGAGCGAGGTATGTA
GGCGGTGCTACAGAGTTCTTGAAGTGGTGGCCTAACTACGGCTACACTAGAAGGACAGTATTTGGTATCT
GCGCTCTGCTGAAGCCAGTTACCTTCGGAAAAAGAGTTGGTAGCTCTTGATCCGGCAAACAAACCACCGC
TGGTAGCGGTGGTTTTTTTGTTTGCAAGCAGCAGATTACGCGCAGAAAAAAAGGATCTCAAGAAGATCCT
TTGATCTTTTCTACGGGGTCTGACGCTCAGTGGAACGAAAACTCACGTTAAGGGATTTTGGTCATGAGAT
TATCAAAAAGGATCTTCACCTAGATCCTTTTAAATTAAAAATGAAGTTTTAAATCAATCTAAAGTATATA
TGAGTAAACTTGGTCTGACAGTTACCAATGCTTAATCAGTGAGGCACCTATCTCAGCGATCTGTCTATTT
CGTTCATCCATAGTTGCCTGACTCCCCGTCGTGTAGATAACTACGATACGGGAGGGCTTACCATCTGGCC
CCAGTGCTGCAATGATACCGCGAGACCCACGCTCACCGGCTCCAGATTTATCAGCAATAAACCAGCCAGC
CGGAAGGGCCGAGCGCAGAAGTGGTCCTGCAACTTTATCCGCCTCCATCCAGTCTATTAATTGTTGCCGG
GAAGCTAGAGTAAGTAGTTCGCCAGTTAATAGTTTGCGCAACGTTGTTGCCATTGCTACAGGCATCGTGG
TGTCACGCTCGTCGTTTGGTATGGCTTCATTCAGCTCCGGTTCCCAACGATCAAGGCGAGTTACATGATC
CCCCATGTTGTGCAAAAAAGCGGTTAGCTCCTTCGGTCCTCCGATCGTTGTCAGAAGTAAGTTGGCCGCA
GTGTTATCACTCATGGTTATGGCAGCACTGCATAATTCTCTTACTGTCATGCCATCCGTAAGATGCTTTT
CTGTGACTGGTGAGTACTCAACCAAGTCATTCTGAGAATAGTGTATGCGGCGACCGAGTTGCTCTTGCCC
GGCGTCAATACGGGATAATACCGCGCCACATAGCAGAACTTTAAAAGTGCTCATCATTGGAAAACGTTCT
TCGGGGCGAAAACTCTCAAGGATCTTACCGCTGTTGAGATCCAGTTCGATGTAACCCACTCGTGCACCCA
ACTGATCTTCAGCATCTTTTACTTTCACCAGCGTTTCTGGGTGAGCAAAAACAGGAAGGCAAAATGCCGC
AAAAAAGGGAATAAGGGCGACACGGAAATGTTGAATACTCATACTCTTCCTTTTTCAATATTATTGAAGC
ATTTATCAGGGTTATTGTCTCATGAGCGGATACATATTTGAATGTATTTAGAAAAATAAACAAATAGGGG
TTCCGCGCACATTTCCCCGAAAAGTGCCACCTGACGTCTAAGAAACCATTATTATCATGACATTAACCTA
TAAAAATAGGCGTATCACGAGGCCCTTTCGTCTTCACTCGACGCTGGTCGAGCTGATACTTCCCGTCCGC
CAGGGGACATGCCGGCGATGCTGAAGGTCGCGCGCATTCCCGATGAAGAGGCCGGTTACCGCCTGTTGAC
CTGGTGGGACGGGCAGGGCGCCGCCCGAGTCTTGCCTCGGCGGCGGGCGCTCTGCTCATGGAGCGCGCGT
CCGGGGACCTTGCACAGATAGCGTGGTCCGGCCAGACGACGAGGCTTGCAGGATCATAATCAGCCATACC
ACATTTGTAGAGGTTTTACTTGCTTTAAAAAACCTCCCACACCTCCCCCTGAACCTGAAACATAAAATGA
ATGCAATTGTTGTTGTTAACTTGTTTATTGCAGCTTATAATGGTTACAAATAAAGCAATAGCATCACAAA
TTTCACAAATAAAGCATTTTTTTCACTGCATTCTAGTTGTGGTTTGTCCAAACTCATCAATGTATCTTAT
CATGTCTGGATCCTCTAGAACTAGGTCGACAAGCTTGATATCGAATTCTTACTTGTACAGCTCGTCCATG
CCGAGAGTGATCCCGGCGGCGGTCACGAACTCCAGCAGGACCATGTGATCGCGCTTCTCGTTGGGGTCTT
TGCTCAGGGCGGACTGGTAGCTCAGGTAGTGGTTGTCGGGCAGCAGCACGGGGCCGTCGCCGATGGGGGT
GTTCTGCTGGTAGTGGTCGGCGAGCTGCACGCTGCCGTCCTCGATGTTGTGGCGGATCTTGAAGTTCACC
TTGATGCCGTTCTTCTGCTTGTCGGCCATGATATAGACGTTGTGGCTGTTGTAGTTGTACTCCAGCTTGT
GCCCCAGGATGTTGCCGTCCTCCTTGAAGTCGATGCCCTTCAGCTCGATGCGGTTCACCAGGGTGTCGCC
CTCGAACTTCACCTCGGCGCGGGTCTTGTAGTTGCCGTCGTCCTTGAAGAAGATGGTGCGCTCCTGGACG
TAGCCTTCGGGCATGGCGGACTTGAAGAAGTCGTGCTGCTTCATGTGGTCGGGGTAGCGGGCGAAGCACT
GCAGGCCGTAGCCGAAGGTGGTCACGAGGGTGGGCCAGGGCACGGGCAGCTTGCCGGTGGTGCAGATGAA
CTTCAGGGTCAGCTTGCCGTAGGTGGCATCGCCCTCGCCCTCGCCGGACACGCTGAACTTGTGGCCGTTT
ACGTCGCCGTCCAGCTCGACCAGGATGGGCACCACCCCGGTGAACAGCTCCTCGCCCTTGCTCACCATAC
TAGCGCGGCCTCGACGATATCTCTAGAGCTGAGAACTTCAGG
