>Addgene plasmid #84544 | pT2U2-YFP | addgene partial sequence | sequence record 169171 | EBV-rev 5'-GTGGTTTGTCCAAACTCATC-3'
AGCTTTTACTTGTACAGCTCGTCCATGCCGAGAGTGATCCCGGCGGCGGTCACGAACTCCAGCAGGACCA
TGTGATCGCGCTTCTCGTTGGGGTCTTTGCTCAGGGCGGACTGGTAGCTCAGGTAGTGGTTGTCGGGCAG
CAGCACGGGGCCGTCGCCGATGGGGGTGTTCTGCTGGTAGTGGTCGGCGAGCTGCACGCTGCCGTCCTCG
ATGTTGTGGCGGATCTTGAAGTTCACCTTGATGCCGTTCTTCTGCTTGTCGGCCATGATATAGACGTTGT
GGCTGTTGTAGTTGTACTCCAGCTTGTGCCCCAGGATGTTGCCGTCCTCCTTGAAGTCGATGCCCTTCAG
CTCGATGCGGTTCACCAGGGTGTCGCCCTCGAACTTCACCTCGGCGCGGGTCTTGTAGTTGCCGTCGTCC
TTGAAGAAGATGGTGCGCTCCTGGACGTAGCCTTCGGGCATGGCGGACTTGAAGAAGTCGTGCTGCTTCA
TGTGGTCGGGGTAGCGGGCGAAGCACTGCAGGCCGTAGCCGAAGGTGGTCACGAGGGTGGGCCAGGGCAC
GGGCAGCTTGCCGGTGGTGCAGATGAACTTCAGGGTCAGCTTGCCGTAGGTGGCATCGCCCTCGCCCTCG
CCGGACACGCTGAACTTGTGGCCGTTTACGTCGCCGTCCAGCTCGACCAGGATGGGCACCACCCCGGTGA
ACAGCTCCTCGCCCTTGCTCACCATACTAGCGCGGCCTCGACGATATCTCTAGAGCTGAGAACTTCAGGC
AGGCTGGATCGGTCCCGGTGTCTTCTATGGAGGTCAAAACAGCGTGGATGGCGTCTCCAGGCGATCTGAC
GGTTCACTAAACGAGCTCTGCTTATA
