>Addgene plasmid #84544 | pT2U2-YFP | addgene partial sequence | sequence record 169172 | Bglob-intron-R 5'-TTTGCCCCCTCCATATAACA-3'
ATCAAGGGTCCCCAAACTCACACCGGTTCTCTATCACTGATAGGGATCTCTATCACTGATAGGGACGGAG
GACAGTACTCCGCGGAGGACAGTACTCCGGGTACCCTATAAGCAGAGCTCGTTTAGTGAACCGTCAGATC
GCCTGGAGACGCCATCCACGCTGTTTTGACCTCCATAGAAGACACCGGGACCGATCCAGCCTGCCTGAAG
TTCTCAGCTCTAGAGATATCGTCGAGGCCGCGCTAGTATGGTGAGCAAGGGCGAGGAGCTGTTCACCGGG
GTGGTGCCCATCCTGGTCGAGCTGGACGGCGACGTAAACGGCCACAAGTTCAGCGTGTCCGGCGAGGGCG
AGGGCGATGCCACCTACGGCAAGCTGACCCTGAAGTTCATCTGCACCACCGGCAAGCTGCCCGTGCCCTG
GCCCACCCTCGTGACCACCTTCGGCTACGGCCTGCAGTGCTTCGCCCGCTACCCCGACCACATGAAGCAG
CACGACTTCTTCAAGTCCGCCATGCCCGAAGGCTACGTCCAGGAGCGCACCATCTTCTTCAAGGACGACG
GCAACTACAAGACCCGCGCCGAGGTGAAGTTCGAGGGCGACACCCTGGTGAACCGCATCGAGCTGAAGGG
CATCGACTTCAAGGAGGACGGCAACATCCTGGGGCACAAGCTGGAGTACAACTACAACAGCCACAACGTC
TATATCATGGCCGACAAGCAGAAGAACGGCATCAAGGTGAACTTCAAGATCCGCCACAACATCGAGGACG
GCAGCGTGCAGCTCGCCGACCACTACCAGCAGAACACCCCCATCGGCGACGGCCCCGTGCTGCTGCCCGA
CAACCACTACCTGAGCTACCAGTCCGCCCTGAGCAAAGACCCCAACGAGAAGCGCGATCACATGGTCCTG
CTGGA
